Addgene plasmid #176551: pH-mWasabi
Purpose: Expression of mWasabi for auxotrophic selection in the absence of histidine
Depositing lab: Markus Ralser. Depositing organization: Francis Crick Institute.
Backbone
  Vector backbone: pH
  Vector type: Yeast Expression
Growth in bacteria
  Bacterial resistance: Ampicillin, 100 μg/mL
  Growth temperature: 37°C
  Growth strain: DH5alpha
  Copy number: High Copy
Gene/Insert
  Gene/Insert name: mWasabi
  Species: Synthetic
  Insert size (bp): 710
  Promoter: TDH1(GAP)
  Cloning method: Restriction Enzyme; 5′ cloning site PacI (not destroyed); 3′ cloning site AscI (not destroyed)
Terms and licenses: Academic/Nonprofit Terms; Industry Terms: Not Available to Industry
How to cite: pH-mWasabi was a gift from Markus Ralser (Addgene plasmid # 176551 ; http://n2t.net/addgene:176551 ; RRID:Addgene_176551)
