[The description below was written by a language model from this plasmid's Addgene catalogue record and pLannotate feature annotations shown in this document.]
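Description:
pH-mWasabi is a yeast expression shuttle plasmid of about 5.8 kb, built on the pH backbone, that combines constitutive expression of a green fluorescent protein with histidine prototrophy. In E. coli it is maintained at high copy through a ColE1/pUC-type origin and selected with ampicillin via the β-lactamase gene and its native promoter. In Saccharomyces cerevisiae it carries a CEN/ARS element (the CEN6 centromere fused to an autonomously replicating sequence), which supports stable, low-copy, chromosome-like segregation. It also carries the HIS3 gene under its own promoter, encoding imidazoleglycerol-phosphate dehydratase, which allows his3 auxotrophic strains to grow on medium lacking histidine.

The payload is a synthetic mWasabi coding sequence of roughly 710 bp, cloned between PacI and AscI sites that remain intact, so the reporter can be swapped out. mWasabi is a constitutively fluorescent, acid-sensitive green protein derived from Clavularia. Its expression is driven by a strong glycolytic GAP promoter and terminated by the ADH1 terminator. The catalogue entry names this promoter TDH1(GAP), whereas the automated annotation assigns it to TDH3, so the record is not consistent about which glyceraldehyde-3-phosphate dehydrogenase gene it comes from. The remaining annotations are short backbone remnants rather than functional units: fragments of bom, rop, lacI and MRM1/PET56, plus a T7 promoter.

According to the record, the plasmid is intended to express mWasabi under auxotrophic selection in the absence of histidine. This suits it to fluorescently labelling yeast cells that have been complemented for histidine biosynthesis.
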