Features (pLannotate 1.2.2; 16 found; start..end, strand, type, name):
    125..176     +  misc_feature   bom (fragment): basis of mobility region from pBR322
    177..843     +  promoter       GAP promoter: S. cerevisiae TDH3; promoter for glyceraldehyde-3-phosphate dehydrogenase
    879..1586    +  CDS            mWasabi: mWasabi is a basic (constitutively fluorescent) green fluorescent protein published in 2008, derived from Clavularia sp.. It has high acid sensitivity.
   1610..1797    +  terminator     ADH1 terminator: S. cerevisiae ADH1; transcription terminator for the S. cerevisiae alcohol dehydrogenase 1 (ADH1) gene
   1864..2367    -  misc_feature   CEN/ARS: S. cerevisiae CEN6 centromere fused to an autonomously replicating sequence
   2442..2477    +  CDS            rop (fragment): Rop protein, which maintains plasmids at low copy number; rop
   2579..2628    +  misc_feature   bom (fragment): basis of mobility region from pBR322
   2629..2709    -  CDS            MRM1 (fragment): MRM1_YEAST - Also known as PET56 From Saccharomyces cerevisiae (strain ATCC 204508 / S288c) (Baker's yeast).
   2759..2946    +  promoter       HIS3 promoter: S. cerevisiae HIS3
   2947..3609    +  CDS            HIS3: imidazoleglycerol-phosphate dehydratase, required for histidine biosynthesis; S. cerevisiae HIS3; yeast auxotrophic marker
   3676..3694    -  promoter       T7 promoter: promoter for bacteriophage T7 RNA polymerase
   3716..3769    -  CDS            lacI (fragment): lac repressor; lacI; The lac repressor binds to the lac operator to inhibit transcription in E. coli. This inhibition can be relieved by adding lactose or isopropyl-β-D-thiogalactopyranoside (IPTG).
   3952..4540    -  rep_origin     ori: high-copy-number ColE1/pMB1/pBR322/pUC origin of replication
   4711..5571    -  CDS            AmpR: β-lactamase; bla; confers resistance to ampicillin, carbenicillin, and related antibiotics
   5572..5676    -  promoter       AmpR promoter: bla
   5771..23      +  CDS            rop (fragment) (across the origin): Rop protein, which maintains plasmids at low copy number; rop
>Addgene plasmid #176551 | pH-mWasabi | addgene full sequence | sequence record 350293 | Addgene NGS Result
GTGATGACGGTGAAAACCTCTGACACATGCAGCTCCCGGAGACGGTCACAGCTTGTCTGTAAGCGGATGC
CGGGAGCAGACAAGCCCGTCAGGGCGCGTCAGCGGGTGTTGGCGGGTGTCGGGGCTGGCTTAACTATGCG
GCATCAGAGCAGATTGTACTGAGAGTGCACCATATGTCATTATCAATACTGCCATTTCAAAGAATACGTA
AATAATTAATAGTAGTGATTTTCCTAACTTTATTTAGTCAAAAAATTAGCCTTTTAATTCTGCTGTAACC
CGTACATGCCCAAAATAGGGGGCGGGTTACACAGAATATATAACATCGTAGGTGTCTGGGTGAACAGTTT
ATTCCTGGCATCCACTAAATATAATGGAGCCCGCTTTTTAAGCTGGCATCCAGAAAAAAAAAGAATCCCA
GCACCAAAATATTGTTTTCTTCACCAACCATCAGTTCATAGGTCCATTCTCTTAGCGCAACTACAGAGAA
CAGGGGCACAAACAGGCAAAAAACGGGCACAACCTCAATGGAGTGATGCAACCTGCCTGGAGTAAATGAT
GACACAAGGCAATTGACCCACGCATGTATCTATCTCATTTTCTTACACCTTCTATTACCTTCTGCTCTCT
CTGATTTGGAAAAAGCTGAAAAAAAAGGTTGAAACCAGTTCCCTGAAATTATTCCCCTACTTGACTAATA
AGTATATAAAGACGGTAGGTATTGATTGTAATTCTGTAAATCTATTTCTTAAACTTCTTAAATTCTACTT
TTATAGTTAGTCTTTTTTTTAGTTTTAAAACACCAAGAACTTAGTTTCGAATAAACACACATAAACAAAC
AAAGTCGACGGATCGGTGACGGTGCTGGTTTAATTAACATGGTAAGTAAAGGTGAAGAGACAACTATGGG
GGTAATCAAACCAGACATGAAGATCAAACTGAAAATGGAAGGTAACGTTAATGGCCACGCGTTTGTTATT
GAAGGTGAAGGAGAGGGGAAACCTTACGACGGAACCAACACTATCAATTTGGAGGTTAAGGAAGGTGCAC
CATTACCATTCAGCTATGACATCTTAACAACTGCATTTTCATACGGCAACAGAGCTTTTACCAAGTACCC
TGACGATATACCAAATTACTTCAAACAATCCTTTCCTGAAGGTTATTCATGGGAGAGAACAATGACGTTT
GAAGATAAGGGCATTGTCAAGGTCAAATCTGACATTTCTATGGAAGAGGATTCATTCATCTACGAGATTC
ACCTCAAGGGCGAAAACTTCCCACCAAATGGTCCAGTGATGCAAAAGGAAACTACTGGATGGGATGCTTC
TACAGAAAGGATGTACGTGAGAGATGGAGTCTTAAAAGGTGATGTTAAAATGAAGTTGCTACTTGAAGGT
GGTGGCCATCATAGAGTTGATTTCAAAACAATCTACAGAGCCAAAAAGGCTGTAAAACTTCCTGATTATC
ATTTTGTGGATCATCGTATAGAAATTCTAAACCACGACAAAGATTACAATAAGGTCACTGTTTATGAAAT
AGCAGTTGCCAGAAATTCTACAGATGGAATGGATGAATTGTACAAATAAGGCGCGCCACTTCTAAATAAG
CGAATTTCTTATGATTTATGATTTTTATTATTAAATAAGTTATAAAAAAAATAAGTGTATACAAATTTTA
AAGTGACTCTTAGGTTTTAAAACGAAAATTCTTATTCTTGAGTAACTCTTTCCTGTAGGTCAGGTTGCTT
TCTCAGGTATAGTATGAGGTCGCTCTTATTGACCACACCTCTACCGGCAGATCCGCTAGGGATAACAGGG
TAATATAGATCTGTTTAGCTTGCCTCGTCCCCGCCGGGTCACCGATCGCTTGCCTGTAACTTACACGCGC
CTCGTATCTTTTAATGATGGAATAATTTGGGAATTTACTCTGTATTTATTTATTTTTATGTTTTGTATTT
GGATTTTAGAAAGTAAATAAAGAAGGTAGAAGAGTTACGGAATGAAGAAAAAAAAATAAACAAAGGTTTA
AAAAATTTCAACAAAAAGCGTACTTTACATATATATTTATTAGACAAGAAAAGCAGATTAAATAGATATA
CATTCGATTAACGATAAGTAAAATGTAAAATCACAGGATTTTCGTGTGTGGTCTTCTACACAGACAAGAT
GAAACAATTCGGCATTAATACCTGAGAGCAGGAAGAGCAAGATAAAAGGTAGTATTTGTCGGCGATCCCC
CTAGAGTCTTTTACATCTTCGGAAAACAAAAACTATTTTTTCTTTAATTCCTTTTTTTACTTTCTATTTT
TAATTTATATATTTATATTAAAAAATTTAAATTATAATTATTTTTATAGCACGTGATGAAAAGGACCCTA
AGAAACCATTATTATCATGACATTAACCTATAAAAATAGGCGCATCACGAGGCCCTTTCGTCTCGCGTGT
TTCGGTGATGACGGTGAAAACCTCTGACACATGCAGCTCCCGGAGACGGTCACAGCTTGTCTGTAAGCGG
ATGCCGGGAGCAGACAAGCCCGTCAGGGCGCGTCAGCGGGTGTTGGCGGACGTCGGGGCTGGCTTAACTA
TGCGGCATCAGAGCAGATTGTACTGAGAGTGCACCATAAATTCCCGTTTTAAGAGCTTGGTGAGCGCTAG
GAGTCACTGCCAGGTATCGTTTGAACACGGCATTAGTCAGGGAAGTCATAACACAGTCCTTTCCCGCAAT
TTTCTTTTTCTATTACTCTTGGCCTCCTCTAGTACACTCTATATTTTTTTATGCCTCGGTAATGATTTTC
ATTTTTTTTTTTCCACCTAGCGGATGACTCTTTTTTTTTCTTAGCGATTGGCATTATCACATAATGAATT
ATACATTATATAAAGTAATGTGATTTCTTCGAAGAATATACTAAAAAATGAGCAGGCAAGATAAACGAAG
GCAAAGATGACAGAGCAGAAAGCCCTAGTAAAGCGTATTACAAATGAAACCAAGATTCAGATTGCGATCT
CTTTAAAGGGTGGTCCCCTAGCGATAGAGCACTCGATCTTCCCAGAAAAGGAGGCAGAAGCAGTAGCAGA
ACAGGCCACACAATCGCAAGTGATTAACGTCCACACAGGTATAGGGTTTCTGGACCATATGATACATGCT
CTGGCCAAGCATTCCGGCTGGTCGCTAATCGTTGAGTGCATTGGTGACTTACACATAGACGACCATCACA
CCACTGAAGACTGCGGGATTGCTCTCGGTCAAGCTTTTAAAGAGGCCCTAGGGGCCGTGCGTGGAGTAAA
AAGGTTTGGATCAGGATTTGCGCCTTTGGATGAGGCACTTTCCAGAGCGGTGGTAGATCTTTCGAACAGG
CCGTACGCAGTTGTCGAACTTGGTTTGCAAAGGGAGAAAGTAGGAGATCTCTCTTGCGAGATGATCCCGC
ATTTTCTTGAAAGCTTTGCAGAGGCTAGCAGAATTACCCTCCACGTTGATTGTCTGCGAGGCAAGAATGA
TCATCACCGTAGTGAGAGTGCGTTCAAGGCTCTTGCGGTTGCCATAAGAGAAGCCACCTTGCCCAATGGT
ACCAACGATGTTCCCTCCACCAAAGGTGTTCTTATGTAGGAGCTCGAATTCATCGATGATATCAGATCCA
CTAGTGGCCTATGCGGCCGCGGATCTGCCGGTCTCCCTATAGTGAGTCGTATTAATTTCGATAAGCCAGG
TTAACCTGCATTAATGAATCGGCCAACGCGCGGGGAGAGGCGGTTTGCGTATTGGGCGCTCTTCCGCTTC
CTCGCTCACTGACTCGCTGCGCTCGGTCGTTCGGCTGCGGCGAGCGGTATCAGCTCACTCAAAGGCGGTA
ATACGGTTATCCACAGAATCAGGGGATAACGCAGGAAAGAACATGTGAGCAAAAGGCCAGCAAAAGGCCA
GGAACCGTAAAAAGGCCGCGTTGCTGGCGTTTTTCCATAGGCTCCGCCCCCCTGACGAGCATCACAAAAA
TCGACGCTCAAGTCAGAGGTGGCGAAACCCGACAGGACTATAAAGATACCAGGCGTTTCCCCCTGGAAGC
TCCCTCGTGCGCTCTCCTGTTCCGACCCTGCCGCTTACCGGATACCTGTCCGCCTTTCTCCCTTCGGGAA
GCGTGGCGCTTTCTCATAGCTCACGCTGTAGGTATCTCAGTTCGGTGTAGGTCGTTCGCTCCAAGCTGGG
CTGTGTGCACGAACCCCCCGTTCAGCCCGACCGCTGCGCCTTATCCGGTAACTATCGTCTTGAGTCCAAC
CCGGTAAGACACGACTTATCGCCACTGGCAGCAGCCACTGGTAACAGGATTAGCAGAGCGAGGTATGTAG
GCGGTGCTACAGAGTTCTTGAAGTGGTGGCCTAACTACGGCTACACTAGAAGAACAGTATTTGGTATCTG
CGCTCTGCTGAAGCCAGTTACCTTCGGAAAAAGAGTTGGTAGCTCTTGATCCGGCAAACAAACCACCGCT
GGTAGCGGTGGTTTTTTTGTTTGCAAGCAGCAGATTACGCGCAGAAAAAAAGGATCTCAAGAAGATCCTT
TGATCTTTTCTACGGGGTCTGACGCTCAGTGGAACGAAAACTCACGTTAAGGGATTTTGGTCATGAGATT
ATCAAAAAGGATCTTCACCTAGATCCTTTTAAATTAAAAATGAAGTTTTAAATCAATCTAAAGTATATAT
GAGTAAACTTGGTCTGACAGTTACCAATGCTTAATCAGTGAGGCACCTATCTCAGCGATCTGTCTATTTC
GTTCATCCATAGTTGCCTGACTCCCCGTCGTGTAGATAACTACGATACGGGAGGGCTTACCATCTGGCCC
CAGTGCTGCAATGATACCGCGAGACCCACGCTCACCGGCTCCAGATTTATCAGCAATAAACCAGCCAGCC
GGAAGGGCCGAGCGCAGAAGTGGTCCTGCAACTTTATCCGCCTCCATCCAGTCTATTAATTGTTGCCGGG
AAGCTAGAGTAAGTAGTTCGCCAGTTAATAGTTTGCGCAACGTTGTTGCCATTGCTACAGGCATCGTGGT
GTCACGCTCGTCGTTTGGTATGGCTTCATTCAGCTCCGGTTCCCAACGATCAAGGCGAGTTACATGATCC
CCCATGTTGTGCAAAAAAGCGGTTAGCTCCTTCGGTCCTCCGATCGTTGTCAGAAGTAAGTTGGCCGCAG
TGTTATCACTCATGGTTATGGCAGCACTGCATAATTCTCTTACTGTCATGCCATCCGTAAGATGCTTTTC
TGTGACTGGTGAGTACTCAACCAAGTCATTCTGAGAATAGTGTATGCGGCGACCGAGTTGCTCTTGCCCG
GCGTCAATACGGGATAATACCGCGCCACATAGCAGAACTTTAAAAGTGCTCATCATTGGAAAACGTTCTT
CGGGGCGAAAACTCTCAAGGATCTTACCGCTGTTGAGATCCAGTTCGATGTAACCCACTCGTGCACCCAA
CTGATCTTCAGCATCTTTTACTTTCACCAGCGTTTCTGGGTGAGCAAAAACAGGAAGGCAAAATGCCGCA
AAAAAGGGAATAAGGGCGACACGGAAATGTTGAATACTCATACTCTTCCTTTTTCAATATTATTGAAGCA
TTTATCAGGGTTATTGTCTCATGAGCGGATACATATTTGAATGTATTTAGAAAAATAAACAAATAGGGGT
TCCGCGCACATTTCCCCGAAAAGTGCCACCTGACGTCTAAGAAACCATTATTATCATGACATTAACCTAT
AAAAATAGGCGTATCACGAGGCCCTTTCGTCTCGCGCGTTTCG
